>Addgene plasmid #124647 | Flag-miniTurbo | addgene full sequence | sequence record 242444 | Addgene NGS Result
GCCAATTCAATATGGCGTATATGGACTCATGCCAATTCAATATGGTGGATCTGGACCTGTGCCAATTCAA
TATGGCGTATATGGACTCGTGCCAATTCAATATGGTGGATCTGGACCCCAGCCAATTCAATATGGCGGAC
TTGGCACCATGCCAATTCAATATGGCGGACCTGGCACTGTGCCAACTGGGGAGGGGTCTACTTGGCACGG
TGCCAAGTTTGAGGAGGGGTCTTGGCCCTGTGCCAAGTCCGCCATATTGAATTGGCATGGTGCCAATAAT
GGCGGCCATATTGGCTATATGCCAGGATCAATATATAGGCAATATCCAATATGGCCCTATGCCAATATGG
CTATTGGCCAGGTTCAATACTATGTATTGGCCCTATGCCATATAGTATTCCATATATGGGTTTTCCTATT
GACGTAGATAGCCCCTCCCAATGGGCGGTCCCATATACCATATATGGGGCTTCCTAATACCGCCCATAGC
CACTCCCCCATTGACGTCAATGGTCTCTATATATGGTCTTTCCTATTGACGTCATATGGGCGGTCCTATT
GACGTATATGGCGCCTCCCCCATTGACGTCAATTACGGTAAATGGCCCGCCTGGCTCAATGCCCATTGAC
GTCAATAGGACCACCCACCATTGACGTCAATGGGATGGCTCATTGCCCATTCATATCCGTTCTCACGCCC
CCTATTGACGTCAATGACGGTAAATGGCCCACTTGGCAGTACATCAATATCTATTAATAGTAACTTGGCA
AGTACATTACTATTGGAAGTACGCCAGGGTACATTGGCAGTACTCCCATTGACGTCAATGGCGGTAAATG
GCCCGCGATGGCTGCCAAGTACATCCCCATTGACGTCAATGGGGAGGGGCAATGACGCAAATGGGCGTTC
CATTGACGTAAATGGGCGGTAGGCGTGCCTAATGGGAGGTCTATATAAGCAATGCTCGTTTAGGGAACCG
CCATTCTGCCTGGGGACGTCGGAGCAAGCTTGATTTAGGTGACACTATAGAATACAAGCTACTTGTTCTT
TTTGCAGGATCCACCATGGATTACAAGGATGACGACGATAAGATCCGCATCCCGCTGCTGAACGCTAAAC
AGATTCTGGGACAGCTGGACGGCGGGAGCGTGGCAGTCCTGCCTGTGGTCGACTCCACCAATCAGTACCT
GCTGGATCGAATCGGCGAGCTGAAGAGTGGGGATGCTTGCATTGCAGAATATCAGCAGGCAGGGAGAGGA
AGCAGAGGGAGGAAATGGTTCTCTCCTTTTGGAGCTAACCTGTACCTGAGTATGTTTTGGCGCCTGAAGC
GGGGACCAGCAGCAATCGGCCTGGGCCCGGTCATCGGAATTGTCATGGCAGAAGCGCTGCGAAAGCTGGG
AGCAGACAAGGTGCGAGTCAAATGGCCCAATGACCTGTATCTGCAGGATAGAAAGCTGGCAGGCATCCTG
GTGGAGCTGGCCGGAATAACAGGCGATGCTGCACAGATCGTCATTGGCGCCGGGATTAACGTGGCTATGA
GGCGCGTGGAGGAAAGCGTGGTCAATCAGGGCTGGATCACACTGCAGGAAGCAGGGATTAACCTGGACAG
GAATACTCTGGCCGCTATGCTGATCCGAGAGCTGCGGGCAGCCCTGGAACTGTTCGAGCAGGAAGGCCTG
GCTCCATATCTGTCACGGTGGGAGAAGCTGGATAACTTCATCAATAGACCCGTGAAGCTGATCATTGGGG
ACAAAGAGATTTTCGGGATTAGCCGGGGGATTGATAAACAGGGAGCCCTGCTGCTGGAACAGGACGGAGT
TATCAAACCCTGGATGGGCGGAGAAATCAGTCTGCGGTCTGCCGAAAAGCTGCAGGGATCTCAGATCTCG
AATTCAAGGCCTCTCGAGCCTCTAGAACTATAGTGAGTCGTATTACGTAGATCCAGACATGATAAGATAC
ATTGATGAGTTTGGACAAACCACAACTAGAATGCAGTGAAAAAAATGCTTTATTTGTGAAATTTGTGATG
CTATTGCTTTATTTGTAACCATTATAAGCTGCAATAAACAAGTTAACAACAACAATTGCATTCATTTTAT
GTTTCAGGTTCAGGGGGAGGTGTGGGAGGTTTTTTAATTCGCGGCCGCGGCGCCAATGCATTGGGCCCGG
TACCCAGCTTTTGTTCCCTTTAGTGAGGGTTAATTGCGCGCTTGGCGTAATCATGGTCATAGCTGTTTCC
TGTGTGAAATTGTTATCCGCTCACAATTCCACACAACATACGAGCCGGGAGCATAAAGTGTAAAGCCTGG
GGTGCCTAATGAGTGAGCTAACTCACATTAATTGCGTTGCGCTCACTGCCCGCTTTCCAGTCGGGAAACC
TGTCGTGCCAGCTGCATTAATGAATCGGCCAACGCGCGGGGAGAGGCGGTTTGCGTATTGGGCGCTCTTC
CGCTTCCTCGCTCACTGACTCGCTGCGCTCGGTCGTTCGGCTGCGGCGAGCGGTATCAGCTCACTCAAAG
GCGGTAATACGGTTATCCACAGAATCAGGGGATAACGCAGGAAAGAACATGTGAGCAAAAGGCCAGCAAA
AGGCCAGGAACCGTAAAAAGGCCGCGTTGCTGGCGTTTTTCCATAGGCTCCGCCCCCCTGACGAGCATCA
CAAAAATCGACGCTCAAGTCAGAGGTGGCGAAACCCGACAGGACTATAAAGATACCAGGCGTTTCCCCCT
GGAAGCTCCCTCGTGCGCTCTCCTGTTCCGACCCTGCCGCTTACCGGATACCTGTCCGCCTTTCTCCCTT
CGGGAAGCGTGGCGCTTTCTCATAGCTCACGCTGTAGGTATCTCAGTTCGGTGTAGGTCGTTCGCTCCAA
GCTGGGCTGTGTGCACGAACCCCCCGTTCAGCCCGACCGCTGCGCCTTATCCGGTAACTATCGTCTTGAG
TCCAACCCGGTAAGACACGACTTATCGCCACTGGCAGCAGCCACTGGTAACAGGATTAGCAGAGCGAGGT
ATGTAGGCGGTGCTACAGAGTTCTTGAAGTGGTGGCCTAACTACGGCTACACTAGAAGAACAGTATTTGG
TATCTGCGCTCTGCTGAAGCCAGTTACCTTCGGAAAAAGAGTTGGTAGCTCTTGATCCGGCAAACAAACC
ACCGCTGGTAGCGGTGGTTTTTTTGTTTGCAAGCAGCAGATTACGCGCAGAAAAAAAGGATCTCAAGAAG
ATCCTTTGATCTTTTCTACGGGGTCTGACGCTCAGTGGAACGAAAACTCACGTTAAGGGATTTTGGTCAT
GAGATTATCAAAAAGGATCTTCACCTAGATCCTTTTAAATTAAAAATGAAGTTTTAAATCAATCTAAAGT
ATATATGAGTAAACTTGGTCTGACAGTTACCAATGCTTAATCAGTGAGGCACCTATCTCAGCGATCTGTC
TATTTCGTTCATCCATAGTTGCCTGACTCCCCGTCGTGTAGATAACTACGATACGGGAGGGCTTACCATC
TGGCCCCAGTGCTGCAATGATACCGCGAGACCCACGCTCACCGGCTCCAGATTTATCAGCAATAAACCAG
CCAGCCGGAAGGGCCGAGCGCAGAAGTGGTCCTGCAACTTTATCCGCCTCCATCCAGTCTATTAATTGTT
GCCGGGAAGCTAGAGTAAGTAGTTCGCCAGTTAATAGTTTGCGCAACGTTGTTGCCATTGCTACAGGCAT
CGTGGTGTCACGCTCGTCGTTTGGTATGGCTTCATTCAGCTCCGGTTCCCAACGATCAAGGCGAGTTACA
TGATCCCCCATGTTGTGCAAAAAAGCGGTTAGCTCCTTCGGTCCTCCGATCGTTGTCAGAAGTAAGTTGG
CCGCAGTGTTATCACTCATGGTTATGGCAGCACTGCATAATTCTCTTACTGTCATGCCATCCGTAAGATG
CTTTTCTGTGACTGGTGAGTACTCAACCAAGTCATTCTGAGAATAGTGTATGCGGCGACCGAGTTGCTCT
TGCCCGGCGTCAATACGGGATAATACCGCGCCACATAGCAGAACTTTAAAAGTGCTCATCATTGGAAAAC
GTTCTTCGGGGCGAAAACTCTCAAGGATCTTACCGCTGTTGAGATCCAGTTCGATGTAACCCACTCGTGC
ACCCAACTGATCTTCAGCATCTTTTACTTTCACCAGCGTTTCTGGGTGAGCAAAAACAGGAAGGCAAAAT
GCCGCAAAAAAGGGAATAAGGGCGACACGGAAATGTTGAATACTCATACTCTTCCTTTTTCAATATTATT
GAAGCATTTATCAGGGTTATTGTCTCATGAGCGGATACATATTTGAATGTATTTAGAAAAATAAACAAAT
AGGGGTTCCGCGCACATTTCCCCGAAAAGTGCCACCTAAATTGTAAGCGTTAATATTTTGTTAAAATTCG
CGTTAAATTTTTGTTAAATCAGCTCATTTTTTAACCAATAGGCCGAAATCGGCAAAATCCCTTATAAATC
AAAAGAATAGACCGAGATAGGGT
[37 nt withheld, positions 4504-4540]
AAAGAACGTGGACTCCAACGTCAAAGG
[49 nt withheld, positions 4568-4616]
T
[91 nt withheld, positions 4618-4708]
G
[124 nt withheld, positions 4710-4833]
CCCATTCGCCATTCAGGCTGCGCAACTGTTGGGAAGGGCGATCGGTGCGGGCCTCTTCGCTATTACGCCA
GTCGACC
Features (pLannotate 1.2.2; 16 found; start..end, strand, type, name):
      1..978     +  promoter       CMV IE94 promoter: enhancer/promoter region of simian cytomegalovirus major immediate early transcription unit IE94
   1013..1031    +  promoter       SP6 promoter: promoter for bacteriophage SP6 RNA polymerase
   1069..1095    +  CDS            3xFLAG (fragment): three tandem FLAG® epitope tags
   1099..1869    +  CDS            miniTurbo: N-terminally truncated mutant of the E. coli biotin ligase BioID engineered for improved catalytic efficiency (Branon et al., 2018)
   1918..1935    -  promoter       T7 promoter (fragment): promoter for bacteriophage T7 RNA polymerase
   1940..2074    -  polyA_signal   SV40 poly(A) signal: SV40 polyadenylation signal
   2187..2205    -  promoter       T3 promoter: promoter for bacteriophage T3 RNA polymerase
   2250..2266    -  protein_bind   lac operator: The lac repressor binds to the lac operator to inhibit transcription in E. coli. This inhibition can be relieved by adding lactose or isopropyl-β-D-thiogalactopyranoside (IPTG). lac repressor encoded by lacI
   2274..2304    -  promoter       lac promoter: promoter for the E. coli lac operon
   2319..2340    -  protein_bind   CAP binding site: CAP binding activates transcription in the presence of cAMP. E. coli catabolite activator protein
   2353..2445    -  CDS            lacI (fragment): lac repressor; lacI; The lac repressor binds to the lac operator to inhibit transcription in E. coli. This inhibition can be relieved by adding lactose or isopropyl-β-D-thiogalactopyranoside (IPTG).
   2628..3216    -  rep_origin     ori: high-copy-number ColE1/pMB1/pBR322/pUC origin of replication
   3387..4247    -  CDS            AmpR: β-lactamase; bla; confers resistance to ampicillin, carbenicillin, and related antibiotics
   4248..4352    -  promoter       AmpR promoter: bla
   4405..4833    -  rep_origin     f1 ori (sequence partly withheld): f1 bacteriophage origin of replication; arrow indicates direction of (+) strand synthesis
   4838..4904    -  CDS            lacZα (fragment): LacZα fragment of β-galactosidase; lacZ fragment
