[The description below was written by a language model from this plasmid's Addgene catalogue record and pLannotate feature annotations shown in this document.]
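Description:
Flag-miniTurbo is a mammalian expression plasmid of about 4.9 kb built on the pCD-betaG-FLAG backbone and catalogued as an empty backbone for making proximity-labeling fusions. It is propagated in E. coli as a high-copy plasmid through a ColE1/pUC-type origin and selected with ampicillin via the β-lactamase gene. An f1 phage origin is also present, along with remnants of a cloning-vector lac region (lac promoter and operator, CAP site, and lacI and lacZα fragments). No mammalian selection marker is annotated, so the plasmid appears suited to transient expression.

The expression cassette is driven by a CMV promoter, which the feature annotation identifies specifically as the simian cytomegalovirus IE94 enhancer/promoter. Downstream lies an SP6 phage promoter, then an N-terminal FLAG epitope supplied by the backbone (annotated as a partial match to 3xFLAG), followed almost immediately by the miniTurbo coding sequence. An SV40 polyadenylation signal is annotated after the coding region, though on the opposite strand, and T7 (fragment) and T3 promoters flank it. miniTurbo is an N-terminally truncated, engineered variant of the E. coli biotin ligase with improved catalytic efficiency. It biotinylates nearby proteins, which can then be captured and identified. The miniTurbo cDNA was PCR-amplified from an existing V5-miniTurbo-NES plasmid and inserted at a BglII site. The 5′ junction site was destroyed and the 3′ BglII site retained, which presumably allows a gene of interest to be cloned downstream of miniTurbo to create Flag-miniTurbo-tagged bait proteins, although the record does not spell this out. The FLAG tag allows detection or purification of the fusion.
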