Addgene plasmid #124647: Flag-miniTurbo
Purpose: (Empty Backbone) Expresses Flag-miniTurbo fusion for proximity labeling
Depositing lab: FENG-QIAN Li & Ken-Ichi Takemaru. Depositing organization: Stony Brook University.
Backbone
  Vector backbone: pCD-betaG-FLAG
  Vector type: Mammalian Expression
Growth in bacteria
  Bacterial resistance: Ampicillin, 100 μg/mL
  Growth temperature: 37°C
  Growth strain: DH5alpha
  Copy number: High Copy
Gene/Insert
  Gene/Insert name: miniTurbo
  Promoter: CMV
  Tag / fusion protein: Flag (N terminal on backbone)
  Cloning method: Restriction Enzyme; 5′ cloning site BglII (destroyed during cloning); 3′ cloning site BglII (not destroyed)
  Sequencing primers: 5′ GCGTGCCTAATGGGAGGTCT
Terms and licenses: Academic/Nonprofit Terms; Industry Terms: Not Available to Industry
Depositor comments: A miniTurbo cDNA was amplified by PCR from V5-miniTurboID-NES_pcDNA3 (Plamid #107170).
How to cite: Flag-miniTurbo was a gift from FENG-QIAN Li & Ken-Ichi Takemaru (Addgene plasmid # 124647 ; http://n2t.net/addgene:124647 ; RRID:Addgene_124647)
